Addgene plasmid #123044: pWS067
Purpose: _-factor GPCR
Depositing lab: Tom Ellis. Depositing organization: Imperial College London. Publication: Engineering a Model Cell for Rational Tuning of GPCR Signaling. Shaw WM, Yamauchi H, Mead J, Gowers GF, Bell DJ, Oling D, Larsson N, Wigglesworth M, Ladds G, Ellis T. Cell. 2019 Apr 18;177(3):782-796.e27. doi: 10.1016/j.cell.2019.02.023. Epub 2019 Apr 4. PubMed 30955892.
Backbone
  Vector backbone: pYTK001
  Vector type: Yeast Expression
Growth in bacteria
  Bacterial resistance: Chloramphenicol, 25 μg/mL
  Growth temperature: 37°C
  Growth strain: NEB Turbo Competent E. coli
  Copy number: High Copy
Gene/Insert
  Gene/Insert name: Ste2 [3]
  Species: S. cerevisiae (budding yeast)
  Cloning method: Gateway Cloning
Terms and licenses: Academic/Nonprofit Terms; Industry Terms: Not Available to Industry
Depositor comments: Please visit https://www.biorxiv.org/content/10.1101/390559v1 for bioRxiv preprint.
How to cite: pWS067 was a gift from Tom Ellis (Addgene plasmid # 123044 ; http://n2t.net/addgene:123044 ; RRID:Addgene_123044)
