[The description below was written by a language model from this plasmid's Addgene catalogue record and pLannotate feature annotations shown in this document.]
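Description:
pWS067 is a small (about 3 kb) part-storage plasmid built on the pYTK001 entry backbone of the yeast modular cloning toolkit. It carries the coding sequence of STE2, the Saccharomyces cerevisiae G protein-coupled receptor for the alpha-factor mating pheromone. Although it is catalogued as a yeast expression vector, the annotated sequence contains only bacterial maintenance functions. These are a high-copy ColE1/pUC-type origin of replication and a chloramphenicol acetyltransferase gene driven by its native cat promoter, with a phage lambda t0 terminator lying between the insert and the resistance cassette. No yeast origin, centromere, auxotrophic marker, yeast promoter or yeast terminator appears in the feature table. The plasmid therefore cannot replicate in yeast or express the receptor there by itself. It is propagated in E. coli under chloramphenicol selection.

The "[3]" in the insert name most likely marks STE2 as a type 3 (coding sequence) part in the toolkit's numbering. Such a part is meant to be combined with separate promoter, terminator and vector-backbone parts to build a complete yeast transcription unit. The record lists Gateway as the cloning method, but no att recombination sites are annotated, and pYTK001-derived parts are normally assembled by Golden Gate cloning, so that field may not reflect how the plasmid is actually used. The stated purpose is simply the alpha-factor GPCR. The associated work concerns engineering a yeast model cell for rational tuning of GPCR signalling, where a defined receptor part of this kind would allow controlled expression of the pheromone receptor.
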