Features (pLannotate 1.2.2; 5 found; start..end, strand, type, name):
     13..1305    +  CDS            STE2: STE2_YEAST - Experimental evidence at protein level: Swiss-Prot protein existence level 1. Receptor for the peptide pheromone alpha factor, the mating factor of yeast. From Saccharomyces cerevisiae (strain ATCC 204508 / S288c) (Baker's yeast).
   1325..1359    -  terminator     lambda t0 terminator: minimal transcription terminator from phage lambda (Scholtissek and Grosse, 1987)
   1433..2089    -  CDS            cat: CAT_ECOLX - Experimental evidence at protein level: Swiss-Prot protein existence level 1. This enzyme is an effector of chloramphenicol resistance in bacteria. From Escherichia coli. This protein is used as a marker in many commonly used cloning vectors, such as pACYC184.
   2090..2187    -  promoter       cat promoter: promoter of the E. coli cat gene encoding chloramphenicol acetyltransferase
   2271..2859    +  rep_origin     ori: high-copy-number ColE1/pMB1/pBR322/pUC origin of replication
>Addgene plasmid #123044 | pWS067 | addgene full sequence | sequence record 240661 | Addgene NGS Result
AGTCGGTCTCATATGTCTGATGCGGCTCCTTCATTGAGCAATCTATTTTATGATCCAACGTATAATCCTG
GTCAAAGCACCATTAACTACACTTCCATATATGGGAATGGATCTACCATCACTTTCGATGAGTTGCAAGG
TTTAGTTAACAGTACTGTTACTCAGGCCATTATGTTTGGTGTCAGATGTGGTGCAGCTGCTTTGACTTTG
ATTGTCATGTGGATGACATCGAGAAGCAGAAAAACGCCGATTTTCATTATCAACCAAGTTTCATTGTTTT
TAATCATTTTGCATTCTGCACTCTATTTTAAATATTTACTGTCTAATTACTCTTCAGTGACTTACGCTCT
CACCGGATTTCCTCAGTTCATCAGTAGAGGTGACGTTCATGTTTATGGTGCTACAAATATAATTCAAGTC
CTTCTTGTGGCTTCTATTGAGACTTCACTGGTGTTTCAGATAAAAGTTATTTTCACAGGCGACAACTTCA
AAAGGATAGGTTTGATGCTGACGTCGATATCTTTCACTTTAGGGATTGCTACAGTTACCATGTATTTTGT
AAGCGCTGTTAAAGGTATGATTGTGACTTATAATGATGTTAGTGCCACCCAAGATAAATACTTCAATGCA
TCCACAATTTTACTTGCATCCTCAATAAACTTTATGTCATTTGTCCTGGTAGTTAAATTGATTTTAGCTA
TTAGATCAAGAAGATTCCTTGGTCTTAAGCAGTTCGATAGTTTCCATATTTTACTCATAATGTCATGTCA
ATCTTTGTTGGTTCCATCGATAATATTCATCCTCGCATACAGTTTGAAACCAAACCAGGGAACAGATGTC
TTGACTACTGTTGCAACATTACTTGCTGTATTGTCTTTACCATTATCATCAATGTGGGCCACGGCTGCTA
ATAATGCATCCAAAACAAACACAATTACTTCAGACTTTACAACATCCACAGATAGGTTTTATCCAGGCAC
GCTGTCTAGCTTTCAAACTGATAGTATCAACAACGATGCTAAAAGCAGTCTCAGAAGTAGATTATATGAC
CTATATCCTAGAAGGAAGGAAACAACATCGGATAAACATTCGGAAAGAACTTTTGTTTCTGAGACTGCAG
ATGATATAGAGAAAAATCAGTTTTATCAGTTGCCCACACCTACGAGTTCAAAAAATACTAGGATAGGACC
GTTTGCTGATGCAAGTTACAAAGAGGGAGAAGTTGAACCCGTCGACATGTACACTCCCGATACGGCAGCT
GATGAGGAAGCCAGAAAGTTCTGGACTGAAGATAATAATAATTTAGGATCCTGAGACCAGACCAATAAAA
AACGCCCGGCGGCAACCGAGCGTTCTGAACAAATCCAGATGGAGTTCTGAGGTCATTACTGGATCTATCA
ACAGGAGTCCAAGCGAGCTCGATATCAAATTACGCCCCGCCCTGCCACTCATCGCAGTACTGTTGTAATT
CATTAAGCATTCTGCCGACATGGAAGCCATCACAAACGGCATGATGAACCTGAATCGCCAGCGGCATCAG
CACCTTGTCGCCTTGCGTATAATATTTGCCCATGGTGAAAACGGGGGCGAAGAAGTTGTCCATATTGGCC
ACGTTTAAATCAAAACTGGTGAAACTCACCCAGGGATTGGCTGAAACGAAAAACATATTCTCAATAAACC
CTTTAGGGAAATAGGCCAGGTTTTCACCGTAACACGCCACATCTTGCGAATATATGTGTAGAAACTGCCG
GAAATCGTCGTGGTATTCACTCCAGAGCGATGAAAACGTTTCAGTTTGCTCATGGAAAACGGTGTAACAA
GGGTGAACACTATCCCATATCACCAGCTCACCGTCTTTCATTGCCATACGAAATTCCGGATGAGCATTCA
TCAGGCGGGCAAGAATGTGAATAAAGGCCGGATAAAACTTGTGCTTATTTTTCTTTACGGTCTTTAAAAA
GGCCGTAATATCCAGCTGAACGGTCTGGTTATAGGTACATTGAGCAACTGACTGAAATGCCTCAAAATGT
TCTTTACGATGCCATTGGGATATATCAACGGTGGTATATCCAGTGATTTTTTTCTCCATTTTAGCTTCCT
TAGCTCCTGAAAATCTCGATAACTCAAAAAATACGCCCGGTAGTGATCTTATTTCATTATGGTGAAAGTT
GGAACCTCTTACGTGCCCGATCAATCATGACCAAAATCCCTTAACGTGAGTTTTCGTTCCACTGAGCGTC
AGACCCCGTAGAAAAGATCAAAGGATCTTCTTGAGATCCTTTTTTTCTGCGCGTAATCTGCTGCTTGCAA
ACAAAAAAACCACCGCTACCAGCGGTGGTTTGTTTGCCGGATCAAGAGCTACCAACTCTTTTTCCGAAGG
TAACTGGCTTCAGCAGAGCGCAGATACCAAATACTGTTCTTCTAGTGTAGCCGTAGTTAGGCCACCACTT
CAAGAACTCTGTAGCACCGCCTACATACCTCGCTCTGCTAATCCTGTTACCAGTGGCTGCTGCCAGTGGC
GATAAGTCGTGTCTTACCGGGTTGGACTCAAGACGATAGTTACCGGATAAGGCGCAGCGGTCGGGCTGAA
CGGGGGGTTCGTGCACACAGCCCAGCTTGGAGCGAACGACCTACACCGAACTGAGATACCTACAGCGTGA
GCTATGAGAAAGCGCCACGCTTCCCGAAGGGAGAAAGGCGGACAGGTATCCGGTAAGCGGCAGGGTCGGA
ACAGGAGAGCGCACGAGGGAGCTTCCAGGGGGAAACGCCTGGTATCTTTATAGTCCTGTCGGGTTTCGCC
ACCTCTGACTTGAGCGTCGATTTTTGTGATGCTCGTCAGGGGGGCGGAGCCTATGGAAAAACGCCAGCAA
CGCGGCCTTTTTACGGTTCCTGGCCTTTTGCTGGCCTTTTGCTCACATGTTCTTTCCTGCGTTATCCCCT
GATTCTGTGGATAACCGT
